>Addgene plasmid #157776 | pCMV Aquamarine-superYFP tandem | addgene full sequence | sequence record 310893 | Addgene NGS Result
CGTTACATAACTTACGGTAAATGGCCCGCCTGGCTGACCGCCCAACGACCCCCGCCCATTGACGTCAATA
ATGACGTATGTTCCCATAGTAACGCCAATAGGGACTTTCCATTGACGTCAATGGGTGGAGTATTTACGGT
AAACTGCCCACTTGGCAGTACATCAAGTGTATCATATGCCAAGTACGCCCCCTATTGACGTCAATGACGG
TAAATGGCCCGCCTGGCATTATGCCCAGTACATGACCTTATGGGACTTTCCTACTTGGCAGTACATCTAC
GTATTAGTCATCGCTATTACCATGGTGATGCGGTTTTGGCAGTACATCAATGGGCGTGGATAGCGGTTTG
ACTCACGGGGATTTCCAAGTCTCCACCCCATTGACGTCAATGGGAGTTTGTTTTGGCACCAAAATCAACG
GGACTTTCCAAAATGTCGTAACAACTCCGCCCCATTGACGCAAATGGGCGGTAGGCGTGTACGGTGGGAG
GTCTATATAAGCAGAGCTGGTTTAGTGAACCGTCAGATCCGCTAGCGCTACCGGTCGCCACCATGGTGAG
CAAGGGCGAGGAGCTGTTCACCGGGGTGGTGCCCATCCTGGTCGAGCTGGACGGCGACGTAAACGGCCAC
AAGTTCAGCGTGTCCGGCGAGGGCGAGGGCGATGCCACCTACGGCAAGCTGACCCTGAAGTTCATCTGCA
CCACCGGCAAGCTGCCCGTGCCCTGGCCCACCCTCGTGACCACCCTGAGCTGGGGCGTGCAGTGCTTCAG
CCGCTACCCCGACCACATGAAGCAGCACGACTTCTTCAAGTCCGCCATGCCCGAAGGCTACGTCCAGGAG
CGCACCATCTTCTTCAAGGACGACGGCAACTACAAGACCCGCGCCGAGGTGAAGTTCGAGGGCGACACCC
TGGTGAACCGCATCGAGCTGAAGGGCATCGACTTCAAGGAGGACGGCAACATCCTGGGGCACAAGCTGGA
GTACAACTACATCAGCGGCAACGTCTATATCACCGCCGACAAGCAGAAGAACGGCATCAAGGCCAACTTC
AAGATCCGCCACAACATCGAGGACGGCAGCGTGCAGCTCGCCGACCACTACCAGCAGAACACCCCCATCG
GCGACGGCCCCGTGCTGCTGCCCGACAACCACTACCTGAGCACCCAGTCCGCCCTGAGCAAAGACCCCAA
CGAGAAGCGCGATCACATGGTCCTGCTGGAGTTCGTGACCGCCGCCGGGATCACTCTCGGCATGGACGAG
CTGTACAAGTCCGGACTCAGATCTGCTAGCGTCGACACCATGGGTCGGGATCTGTACGACGATGACGATA
AGGATCCCCCCGCTGAATTCATGGTCTCCAAAGGAGAGGAGGATAACATGGCCTCTCTCCCAGCGACACA
TGAGTTACACATCTTTGGCTCCTTCAACGGTGTGGACTTTGACATGGTGGGTCGTGGCACCGGCAATCCA
AATGATGGTTATGAGGAGTTAAACCTGAAGTCCACCAAGGGTGACCTCCAGTTCTCCCCCTGGATTCTGG
TCCCTCAAATCGGGTATGGATTCCATCAGTACCTGCCCTTCCCCGACGGGATGTCGCCTTTCCAGGCCGC
CATGAAAGATGGCTCCGGATACCAAGTCCATCGCACAATGCAGTTTGAAGACGGTGCCTCCCTGACTTCC
AACTACCGCTACACCTACGAGGGAAGCCACATCAAAGGAGAGTTTCAGGTGAAGGGGACTGGTTTCCCTG
CTGACGGTCCTGTGATGACCAACTCGCTGACCGCTGCGGACTGGTGCGTGACCAAGATGCTGTACCCCAA
CGACAAAACCATCATCAGCACCTTTGACTGGACTTACACCACTGGAAATGGCAAGCGCTACCAGAGCACT
GCGCGGACCACCTACACCTTTGCCAAGCCAATGGCGGCCAACATCCTGAAGAACCAGCCGATGTTCGTGT
TCCGTAAGACGGAACTCAAGCACTCCAAGACCGAACTCAACTTCAAGGAGTGGCAAAAGGCATTTACCGA
TGTGATGTCGACTGGCACTGGTTCTACGGGCTCGGGCTCCTCAGGAGAGGAGGATAACATGGCCTCTCTC
CCAGCGACACATGAGTTACACATCTTTGGCTCCTTCAACGGTGTGGACTTTGACATGGTGGGTCGTGGCA
CCGGCAATCCAAATGATGGTTATGAGGAGTTAAACCTGAAGTCCACCAAGGGTGACCTCCAGTTCTCCCC
CTGGATTCTGGTCCCTCAAATCGGGTATGGCTTCCATCAGTACCTGCCCTTCCCCGACGGGATGTCGCCT
TTCCAGGCCGCCATGAAAGATGGCTCCGGATACCAAGTCCATCGCACAATGCAGTTTGAAGACGGTGCCT
CCCTGACTTCCAACTACCGCTACACCTACGAGGGAAGCCACATCAAAGGAGAGTTTCAGGTGAAGGGGAC
TGGTTTCCCTGCTGACGGTCCTGTGATGACCAACTCGCTGACCGCTGCGGACTGGTGCGTGACCAAGATG
CTGTACCCCAACGACAAAACCATCATCAGCACCTTTGACTGGACTTACACCACTGGAAATGGCAAGCGCT
ACCAGAGCACTGCGCGGACCACCTACACCTTTGCCAAGCCAATGGCGGCCAACATCCTGAAGAACCAGCC
GATGTTCGTGTTCCGTAAGACGGAACTCAAGCACTCCAAGACCGAACTCAACTTCAAGGAGTGGCAAAAG
GCATTTACCGATGTGATGGGCATGGACGAGCTGTACAAGTAAAGCGGCCGCGACGGTACCGCGGGCCCGG
GATCCACCGGATCTAGATAACTGATCATAATCAGCCATACCACATTTGTAGAGGTTTTACTTGCTTTAAA
AAACCTCCCACACCTCCCCCTGAACCTGAAACATAAAATGAATGCAATTGTTGTTGTTAACTTGTTTATT
GCAGCTTATAATGGTTACAAATAAAGCAATAGCATCACAAATTTCACAAATAAAGCATTTTTTTCACTGC
ATTCTAGTTGTGGTTTGTCCAAACTCATCAATGTATCTTAACGCGTAAATTGTAAGCGTTAATATTTTGT
TAAAATTCGCGTTAAATTTTTGTTAAATCAGCTCATTTTTTAACCAATAGGCCGAAATCGGCAAAATCCC
TTATAAATCAAAAGAATAGACCGAGATAGGGT
[37 nt withheld, positions 3183-3219]
AAAGAACGTGGACTCCAACGTCAAAGG
[49 nt withheld, positions 3247-3295]
T
[91 nt withheld, positions 3297-3387]
G
[124 nt withheld, positions 3389-3512]
CAGGTGGCACTTTTCGGGGAAATGTGCGCGGAACCCCTATTTGTTTATTTTTCTAAATACATTCAAATAT
GTATCCGCTCATGAGACAATAACCCTGATAAATGCTTCAATAATATTGAAAAAGGAAGAGTCCTGAGGCG
GAAAGAACCAGCTGTGGAATGTGTGTCAGTTAGGGTGTGGAAAGTCCCCAGGCTCCCCAGCAGGCAGAAG
TATGCAAAGCATGCATCTCAATTAGTCAGCAACCAGGTGTGGAAAGTCCCCAGGCTCCCCAGCAGGCAGA
AGTATGCAAAGCATGCATCTCAATTAGTCAGCAACCATAGTCCCGCCCCTAACTCCGCCCATCCCGCCCC
TAACTCCGCCCAGTTCCGCCCATTCTCCGCCCCATGGCTGACTAATTTTTTTTATTTATGCAGAGGCCGA
GGCCGCCTCGGCCTCTGAGCTATTCCAGAAGTAGTGAGGAGGCTTTTTTGGAGGCCTAGGCTTTTGCAAA
GATCGATCAAGAGACAGGATGAGGATCGTTTCGCATGATTGAACAAGATGGATTGCACGCAGGTTCTCCG
GCCGCTTGGGTGGAGAGGCTATTCGGCTATGACTGGGCACAACAGACAATCGGCTGCTCTGATGCCGCCG
TGTTCCGGCTGTCAGCGCAGGGGCGCCCGGTTCTTTTTGTCAAGACCGACCTGTCCGGTGCCCTGAATGA
ACTGCAAGACGAGGCAGCGCGGCTATCGTGGCTGGCCACGACGGGCGTTCCTTGCGCAGCTGTGCTCGAC
GTTGTCACTGAAGCGGGAAGGGACTGGCTGCTATTGGGCGAAGTGCCGGGGCAGGATCTCCTGTCATCTC
ACCTTGCTCCTGCCGAGAAAGTATCCATCATGGCTGATGCAATGCGGCGGCTGCATACGCTTGATCCGGC
TACCTGCCCATTCGACCACCAAGCGAAACATCGCATCGAGCGAGCACGTACTCGGATGGAAGCCGGTCTT
GTCGATCAGGATGATCTGGACGAAGAGCATCAGGGGCTCGCGCCAGCCGAACTGTTCGCCAGGCTCAAGG
CGAGCATGCCCGACGGCGAGGATCTCGTCGTGACCCATGGCGATGCCTGCTTGCCGAATATCATGGTGGA
AAATGGCCGCTTTTCTGGATTCATCGACTGTGGCCGGCTGGGTGTGGCGGACCGCTATCAGGACATAGCG
TTGGCTACCCGTGATATTGCTGAAGAGCTTGGCGGCGAATGGGCTGACCGCTTCCTCGTGCTTTACGGTA
TCGCCGCTCCCGATTCGCAGCGCATCGCCTTCTATCGCCTTCTTGACGAGTTCTTCTGAGCGGGACTCTG
GGGTTCGAAATGACCGACCAAGCGACGCCCAACCTGCCATCACGAGATTTCGATTCCACCGCCGCCTTCT
ATGAAAGGTTGGGCTTCGGAATCGTTTTCCGGGACGCCGGCTGGATGATCCTCCAGCGCGGGGATCTCAT
GCTGGAGTTCTTCGCCCACCCTAGGGGGAGGCTAACTGAAACACGGAAGGAGACAATACCGGAAGGAACC
CGCGCTATGACGGCAATAAAAAGACAGAATAAAACGCACGGTGTTGGGTCGTTTGTTCATAAACGCGGGG
TTCGGTCCCAGGGCTGGCACTCTGTCGATACCCCACCGAGACCCCATTGGGGCCAATACGCCCGCGTTTC
TTCCTTTTCCCCACCCCACCCCCCAAGTTCGGGTGAAGGCCCAGGGCTCGCAGCCAACGTCGGGGCGGCA
GGCCCTGCCATAGCCTCAGGTTACTCATATATACTTTAGATTGATTTAAAACTTCATTTTTAATTTAAAA
GGATCTAGGTGAAGATCCTTTTTGATAATCTCATGACCAAAATCCCTTAACGTGAGTTTTCGTTCCACTG
AGCGTCAGACCCCGTAGAAAAGATCAAAGGATCTTCTTGAGATCCTTTTTTTCTGCGCGTAATCTGCTGC
TTGCAAACAAAAAAACCACCGCTACCAGCGGTGGTTTGTTTGCCGGATCAAGAGCTACCAACTCTTTTTC
CGAAGGTAACTGGCTTCAGCAGAGCGCAGATACCAAATACTGTTCTTCTAGTGTAGCCGTAGTTAGGCCA
CCACTTCAAGAACTCTGTAGCACCGCCTACATACCTCGCTCTGCTAATCCTGTTACCAGTGGCTGCTGCC
AGTGGCGATAAGTCGTGTCTTACCGGGTTGGACTCAAGACGATAGTTACCGGATAAGGCGCAGCGGTCGG
GCTGAACGGGGGGTTCGTGCACACAGCCCAGCTTGGAGCGAACGACCTACACCGAACTGAGATACCTACA
GCGTGAGCTATGAGAAAGCGCCACGCTTCCCGAAGGGAGAAAGGCGGACAGGTATCCGGTAAGCGGCAGG
GTCGGAACAGGAGAGCGCACGAGGGAGCTTCCAGGGGGAAACGCCTGGTATCTTTATAGTCCTGTCGGGT
TTCGCCACCTCTGACTTGAGCGTCGATTTTTGTGATGCTCGTCAGGGGGGCGGAGCCTATGGAAAAACGC
CAGCAACGCGGCCTTTTTACGGTTCCTGGCCTTTTGCTGGCCTTTTGCTCACATGTTCTTTCCTGCGTTA
TCCCCTGATTCTGTGGATAACCGTATTACCGCCATGCATTAGTTATTAATAGTAATCAATTACGGGGTCA
TTAGTTCATAGCCCATATATGGAGTTCCG
Features (pLannotate 1.2.2; 18 found; start..end, strand, type, name):
      1..304     +  enhancer       CMV enhancer: human cytomegalovirus immediate early enhancer
    305..508     +  promoter       CMV promoter: human cytomegalovirus (CMV) immediate early promoter
    553..1269    +  CDS            Aquamarine: Aquamarine is a basic (constitutively fluorescent) cyan fluorescent protein published in 2013, derived from Aequorea victoria. It has very low acid sensitivity.
   1309..1332    +  CDS            Xpress™ tag: Xpress™ epitope tag, including an enterokinase recognition and cleavage site
   1351..2037    +  CDS            dLanYFP: dLanYFP is a basic (constitutively fluorescent) green/yellow fluorescent protein published in 2013, derived from Branchiostoma lanceolatum.
   2074..2769    +  CDS            dLanYFP: dLanYFP is a basic (constitutively fluorescent) green/yellow fluorescent protein published in 2013, derived from Branchiostoma lanceolatum.
   2781..2805    +  misc_feature   MCS (fragment): multiple cloning site
   2822..2906    +  CDS            large T antigen (fragment): large T antigen from SV40 (simian virus 40)
   2929..3050    +  polyA_signal   SV40 poly(A) signal: SV40 polyadenylation signal
   3084..3512    -  rep_origin     f1 ori (sequence partly withheld): f1 bacteriophage origin of replication; arrow indicates direction of (+) strand synthesis
   3539..3643    +  promoter       AmpR promoter: bla
   3645..4002    +  promoter       SV40 promoter: SV40 enhancer and early promoter
   4037..4831    +  CDS            NeoR/KanR: aminoglycoside phosphotransferase from Tn5; aph(3')-II (or nptII); confers resistance to neomycin, kanamycin, and G418 (Geneticin®)
   4852..5004    +  CDS            ble (fragment): BLE_KLEPN - Experimental evidence at protein level: Swiss-Prot protein existence level 1. Binding protein with a strong affinity to the bleomycin family of antibiotics. Binds to CL990; an antimitotic-antibiotic compound. From Klebsiella pneumoniae.
   5063..5110    +  polyA_signal   HSV TK poly(A) signal: herpes simplex virus thymidine kinase polyadenylation signal (Cole and Stacy, 1985)
   5201..5217    -  polyA_signal   bGH poly(A) signal (fragment): bovine growth hormone polyadenylation signal
   5439..6027    +  rep_origin     ori: high-copy-number ColE1/pMB1/pBR322/pUC origin of replication
   6142..6201    +  enhancer       CMV enhancer (fragment): human cytomegalovirus immediate early enhancer
