[The description below was written by a language model from this plasmid's Addgene catalogue record and pLannotate feature annotations shown in this document.]
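Description:
pCMV Aquamarine-superYFP tandem is a mammalian expression plasmid built on the pCMV Aquamarine backbone. It encodes a single polypeptide in which a cyan donor fluorescent protein is fused to a yellow acceptor. Transcription is driven by the human cytomegalovirus immediate-early enhancer and promoter and terminated by an SV40 polyadenylation signal. The annotated open reading frame begins with Aquamarine, a cyan Aequorea victoria derivative with very low acid sensitivity. An Xpress epitope, which includes an enterokinase site, follows and sits in the linker region. Two consecutive copies of dLanYFP, a yellow protein derived from Branchiostoma lanceolatum, come next. This pair presumably corresponds to what the catalogue calls superYFP, a tandem-dimer form, although the record does not explain the name. A short remnant of a multiple cloning site lies downstream of the fusion. The catalogue lists the plasmid as an empty backbone with no separate insert.

The purpose field describes the donor as mTurquoise2, whereas the plasmid name, the tag fields and the sequence annotation all identify it as Aquamarine. The listed backbone size is also smaller than the 6.2 kb sequenced record, which is consistent with the added acceptor coding sequence.

The plasmid is propagated in E. coli at high copy from a ColE1/pUC-type origin and also carries an f1 origin. The NeoR/KanR gene has both a bacterial promoter and the SV40 early promoter upstream and an HSV TK polyadenylation signal downstream. It provides kanamycin selection in bacteria and could support G418 selection in mammalian cells.

Because donor and acceptor are held in close proximity within one molecule, the construct serves as a positive control for FRET measured by fluorescence lifetime imaging (FLIM).
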