Addgene plasmid #157776: pCMV Aquamarine-superYFP tandem
Purpose: (Empty Backbone) Produces a fusion between mTurquoise2 and superYFP. It can be used as a positive control for FRET (using FLIM)
Depositing lab: Marc Tramier. Depositing organization: CNRS UMR 6290, Institut de Génétique et Développement de Rennes (IGDR). Publication: Aurora kinase A localises to mitochondria to control organelle dynamics and energy production. Bertolin G, Bulteau AL, Alves-Guerra MC, Burel A, Lavault MT, Gavard O, Le Bras S, Gagne JP, Poirier GG, Le Borgne R, Prigent C, Tramier M. eLife. 2018 Aug 2;7. pii: 38111. doi: 10.7554/eLife.38111. PubMed 30070631.
Backbone
  Vector backbone: pCMV Aquamarine
  Backbone manufacturer: Tramier
  Backbone size (bp): 4741
  Vector type: Mammalian Expression
  Tag / fusion protein: Aquamarine (N terminal on insert); superYFP (C terminal on backbone)
Growth in bacteria
  Bacterial resistance: Kanamycin, 50 μg/mL
  Growth temperature: 37°C
  Growth strain: DH5alpha
  Copy number: High Copy
Gene/Insert
  Gene/Insert name: None
  Tag / fusion protein: Aquamarine (N terminal on insert); superYFP (C terminal on backbone)
Terms and licenses: Academic/Nonprofit Terms; Industry Terms: Not Available to Industry
How to cite: pCMV Aquamarine-superYFP tandem was a gift from Marc Tramier (Addgene plasmid # 157776 ; http://n2t.net/addgene:157776 ; RRID:Addgene_157776)
